>Addgene plasmid #225885 | Vsx2 mR0-37 +SV40 base prom-GFP-IRES-AP | addgene full sequence | sequence record 446951 | Addgene NGS Result
CCTACACGGTCCTCCTATACGGAAACGGTCCAGGCTATGTGCTCAAGGACGGCGCCCGGCCGGATGTTAC
CGAGAGCGAGAGCGGGAGCCCCGAGTATCGGCAGCAGTCAGCAGTGCCCCTGGACGAAGAGACCCACGCA
GGCGAGGACGTGGCGGTGTTCGCGCGCGGCCCGCAGGCGCACCTGGTTCACGGCGTGCAGGAGCAGACCT
TCATAGCGCACGTCATGGCCTTCGCCGCCTGCCTGGAGCCCTACACCGCCTGCGACCTGGCGCCCCCCGC
CGGCACCACCGACGCCGCGCACCCGGGGCGGTCCGTGGTCCCCGCGTTGCTTCCTCTGCTGGCCGGGACC
CTGCTGCTGCTGGAGACGGCCACTGCTCCCTGAGTGTCCCGTCCCTGGGGCTCCTGCTTCCCCATCCCGG
AGTTCTCCTGCTCCCCACCTCCTGTCGTCCTGCCTGGCCTCCAGCCCGAGTCGTCATCCCCGGAGTCCCT
ATACAGAGGTCCTGCCATGGAACCTTCCCCTCCCCGTGCGCTCTGGGGACTGAGCCCATGACACCAAACC
TGCCCCTTGGCTGCTCTCGGACTCCCTACCCCAACCCCAGGGACTGCAGGTTGTGCCCTGTGGCTGCCTG
CACCCCAGGAAAGGAGGGGGCTCAGGCCATCCAGCCACCACCTACAGCCCAGTGGGGTCGAGGATATCGC
GGCCGGCCGCACTCCTCAGGTGCAGGCTGCCTATCAGAAGGTGGTGGCTGGTGTGGCCAATGCCCTGGCT
CACAAATACCACTGAGATCTTTTTCCCTCTGCCAAAAATTATGGGGACATCATGAAGCCCCTTGAGCATC
TGACTTCTGGCTAATAAAGGAAATTTATTTTCATTGCAATAGTGTGTTGGAATTTTTTGTGTCTCTCACT
CGGAAGGACATATGGGAGGGCAAATCATTTAAAACATCAGAATGAGTATTTGGTTTAGAGTTTGGCAACA
TATGCCCATATGCTGGCTGCCATGAACAAAGGTTGGCTATAAAGAGGTCATCAGTATATGAAACAGCCCC
CTGCTGTCCATTCCTTATTCCATAGAAAAGCCTTGACTTGAGGTTAGATTTTTTTTATATTTTGTTTTGT
GTTATTTTTTTCTTTAACATCCCTAAAATTTTCCTTACATGTTTTACTAGCCAGATTTTTCCTCCTCTCC
TGACTACTCCCAGTCATAGCTGTCCCTCTTCTCTTATGGAGATCCCTCGACCTGCAGCCCAAGCTTGGCG
TAATCATGGTCATAGCTGTTTCCTGTGTGAAATTGTTATCCGCTCACAATTCCACACAACATACGAGCCG
GAAGCATAAAGTGTAAAGCCTGGGGTGCCTAATGAGTGAGCTAACTCACATTAATTGCGTTGCGCTCACT
GCCCGCTTTCCAGTCGGGAAACCTGTCGTGCCAGCGGATCCGCATCTCAATTAGTCAGCAACCATAGTCC
CGCCCCTAACTCCGCCCATCCCGCCCCTAACTCCGCCCAGTTCCGCCCATTCTCCGCCCCATGGCTGACT
AATTTTTTTTATTTATGCAGAGGCCGAGGCCGCCTCGGCCTCTGAGCTATTCCAGAAGTAGTGAGGAGGC
TTTTTTGGAGGCCTAGGCTTTTGCAAAAAGCTAACTTGTTTATTGCAGCTTATAATGGTTACAAATAAAG
CAATAGCATCACAAATTTCACAAATAAAGCATTTTTTTCACTGCATTCTAGTTGTGGTTTGTCCAAACTC
ATCAATGTATCTTATCATGTCTGGATCCGCTGCATTAATGAATCGGCCAACGCGCGGGGAGAGGCGGTTT
GCGTATTGGGCGCTCTTCCGCTTCCTCGCTCACTGACTCGCTGCGCTCGGTCGTTCGGCTGCGGCGAGCG
GTATCAGCTCACTCAAAGGCGGTAATACGGTTATCCACAGAATCAGGGGATAACGCAGGAAAGAACATGT
GAGCAAAAGGCCAGCAAAAGGCCAGGAACCGTAAAAAGGCCGCGTTGCTGGCGTTTTTCCATAGGCTCCG
CCCCCCTGACGAGCATCACAAAAATCGACGCTCAAGTCAGAGGTGGCGAAACCCGACAGGACTATAAAGA
TACCAGGCGTTTCCCCCTGGAAGCTCCCTCGTGCGCTCTCCTGTTCCGACCCTGCCGCTTACCGGATACC
TGTCCGCCTTTCTCCCTTCGGGAAGCGTGGCGCTTTCTCATAGCTCACGCTGTAGGTATCTCAGTTCGGT
GTAGGTCGTTCGCTCCAAGCTGGGCTGTGTGCACGAACCCCCCGTTCAGCCCGACCGCTGCGCCTTATCC
GGTAACTATCGTCTTGAGTCCAACCCGGTAAGACACGACTTATCGCCACTGGCAGCAGCCACTGGTAACA
GGATTAGCAGAGCGAGGTATGTAGGCGGTGCTACAGAGTTCTTGAAGTGGTGGCCTAACTACGGCTACAC
TAGAAGAACAGTATTTGGTATCTGCGCTCTGCTGAAGCCAGTTACCTTCGGAAAAAGAGTTGGTAGCTCT
TGATCCGGCAAACAAACCACCGCTGGTAGCGGTGGTTTTTTTGTTTGCAAGCAGCAGATTACGCGCAGAA
AAAAAGGATCTCAAGAAGATCCTTTGATCTTTTCTACGGGGTCTGACGCTCAGTGGAACGAAAACTCACG
TTAAGGGATTTTGGTCATGAGATTATCAAAAAGGATCTTCACCTAGATCCTTTTAAATTAAAAATGAAGT
TTTAAATCAATCTAAAGTATATATGAGTAAACTTGGTCTGACAGTTACCAATGCTTAATCAGTGAGGCAC
CTATCTCAGCGATCTGTCTATTTCGTTCATCCATAGTTGCCTGACTCCCCGTCGTGTAGATAACTACGAT
ACGGGAGGGCTTACCATCTGGCCCCAGTGCTGCAATGATACCGCGAGACCCACGCTCACCGGCTCCAGAT
TTATCAGCAATAAACCAGCCAGCCGGAAGGGCCGAGCGCAGAAGTGGTCCTGCAACTTTATCCGCCTCCA
TCCAGTCTATTAATTGTTGCCGGGAAGCTAGAGTAAGTAGTTCGCCAGTTAATAGTTTGCGCAACGTTGT
TGCCATTGCTACAGGCATCGTGGTGTCACGCTCGTCGTTTGGTATGGCTTCATTCAGCTCCGGTTCCCAA
CGATCAAGGCGAGTTACATGATCCCCCATGTTGTGCAAAAAAGCGGTTAGCTCCTTCGGTCCTCCGATCG
TTGTCAGAAGTAAGTTGGCCGCAGTGTTATCACTCATGGTTATGGCAGCACTGCATAATTCTCTTACTGT
CATGCCATCCGTAAGATGCTTTTCTGTGACTGGTGAGTACTCAACCAAGTCATTCTGAGAATAGTGTATG
CGGCGACCGAGTTGCTCTTGCCCGGCGTCAATACGGGATAATACCGCGCCACATAGCAGAACTTTAAAAG
TGCTCATCATTGGAAAACGTTCTTCGGGGCGAAAACTCTCAAGGATCTTACCGCTGTTGAGATCCAGTTC
GATGTAACCCACTCGTGCACCCAACTGATCTTCAGCATCTTTTACTTTCACCAGCGTTTCTGGGTGAGCA
AAAACAGGAAGGCAAAATGCCGCAAAAAAGGGAATAAGGGCGACACGGAAATGTTGAATACTCATACTCT
TCCTTTTTCAATATTATTGAAGCATTTATCAGGGTTATTGTCTCATGAGCGGATACATATTTGAATGTAT
TTAGAAAAATAAACAAATAGGGGTTCCGCGCACATTTCCCCGAAAAGTGCCACCTGGGTCGACACTAGGT
CTAACTGGCTGTTCATATCTGTTTAGACCTTTGCCACTTTGGAAGTGTGCCCCTATGTCTGAAAAGGCCA
TTGACCTTCCCACCTTTTGTCTGGTAGATTTTGTTTTAGACCAGGGACAGTTGGAGACTTCAGGAGATAC
CAAGTGCAACTGCGAGTCCCCTGGTTGGCTGGAGTGCTGGCAGAGCCTGTTAATTAGCACAAGAACACCC
CAATGCTCCATTAGCCAGGCCAAGCATTCGGAACTTCCCCTCCTGGGGCCTCTTCCTCCTAATGAGAGCA
GGAGAAGGGCTCTTACAAAACATTGCCTTAGAATAATATTCTGCTTTGTCCCCCACCAGTAACCAGGGTT
GACAGGATCACTCTGTCCATTTCTCCTCTAATTAGCACAATTCCAGCATGGCCTGAGCCAGCAAATGGAG
AAAAGCGATCAAAAGCGATCTGACAACCGTACCGAATCACAAATACAAAGAGAGCCATTCCCTGTAATTA
GGTGAGACAATCCCTCAGTCCTTTCTCGGCTGGAGTTTGCTGCTAAGACTCTTGCTGTTTGGGTCCCAGC
AGCACAGTTACATGTCTCCCTGGGACACTAATAAGCCCCAGATTGTCTTCCGCTTCATACAACTCTAACC
AGGGGACAGATGCAGGGAGGAGGGATGGGGAACACGGTCTCTAAACAAAGCAACTCGTGAGAGGTTTCCC
AAAGCCCAAAAGGCACAGGCTGTGGAGCAGAGCAGAACTGCACTGGCACAGCCTAGGCTCCATCCCTGGA
GCCAGAGTCTGAAGTACTGGAGCTCTGACCTTCCTGGAAGCCCGCTCTGTTTCCTTACCTCCAGCCCTCA
CTCCTTGCATGGCCTGCAGCATGGTGACTGCGGTACCACGGTGACTGAGGTACGACACCCAGACCTCCAT
ACCCAGACCTGCAGTGAGGTTCTTACCACCATGTCAAAGAGAATTTACCTCGAGATCTGCGATCTGCATC
TCAATTAGTCAGCAACCATAGTCCCGCCCCTAACTCCGCCCATCCCGCCCCTAACTCCGCCCAGTTCCGC
CCATTCTCCGCCCCATCGCTGACTAATTTTTTTTATTTATGCAGAGGCCGAGGCCGCCTCGGCCTCTGAG
CTATTCCAGAAGTAGTGAGGAGGCTTTTTTGGAGGCCTAGGCTTTTGCAAAAAGCTTGGTACCGCGGGCC
CGGGATCCACCGGTCGCCACCATGGTGAGCAAGGGCGAGGAGCTGTTCACCGGGGTGGTGCCCATCCTGG
TCGAGCTGGACGGCGACGTAAACGGCCACAAGTTCAGCGTGTCCGGCGAGGGCGAGGGCGATGCCACCTA
CGGCAAGCTGACCCTGAAGTTCATCTGCACCACCGGCAAGCTGCCCGTGCCCTGGCCCACCCTCGTGACC
ACCCTGACCTACGGCGTGCAGTGCTTCAGCCGCTACCCCGACCACATGAAGCAGCACGACTTCTTCAAGT
CCGCCATGCCCGAAGGCTACGTCCAGGAGCGCACCATCTTCTTCAAGGACGACGGCAACTACAAGACCCG
CGCCGAGGTGAAGTTCGAGGGCGACACCCTGGTGAACCGCATCGAGCTGAAGGGCATCGACTTCAAGGAG
GACGGCAACATCCTGGGGCACAAGCTGGAGTACAACTACAACAGCCACAACGTCTATATCATGGCCGACA
AGCAGAAGAACGGCATCAAGGTGAACTTCAAGATCCGCCACAACATCGAGGACGGCAGCGTGCAGCTCGC
CGACCACTACCAGCAGAACACCCCCATCGGCGACGGCCCCGTGCTGCTGCCCGACAACCACTACCTGAGC
ACCCAGTCCGCCCTGAGCAAAGACCCCAACGAGAAGCGCGATCACATGGTCCTGCTGGAGTTCGTGACCG
CCGCCGGGATCACTCTCGGCATGGACGAGCTGTACAAGTAAAGCGGCCAATTCCCCCCCCCCCCCCCCCC
CTCTCCCTCCCCCCCCCCTAACGTTACTGGCCGAAGCCGCTTGGAATAAGGCCGGTGTGCGTTTGTCTAT
ATGTTATTTTCCACCATATTGCCGTCTTTTGGCAATGTGAGGGCCCGGAAACCTGGCCCTGTCTTCTTGA
CGAGCATTCCTAGGGGTCTTTCCCCTCTCGCCAAAGGAATGCAAGGTCTGTTGAATGTCGTGAAGGAAGC
AGTTCCTCTGGAAGCTTCTTGAAGACAAACAACGTCTGTAGCGACCCTTTGCAGGCAGCGGAACCCCCCA
CCTGGCGACAGGTGCCTCTGCGGCCAAAAGCCACGTGTATAAGATACACCTGCAAAGGCGGCACAACCCC
AGTGCCACGTTGTGAGTTGGATAGTTGTGGAAAGAGTCAAATGGCTCTCCTCAAGCGTATTCAACAAGGG
GCTGAAGGATGCCCAGAAGGTACCCCATTGTATGGGATCTGATCTGGGGCCTCGGTGCACATGCTTTACA
TGTGTTTAGTCGAGGTTAAAAAAACGTCTAGGCCCCCCGAACCACGGGGACGTGGTTTTCCTTTGAAAAA
CACGATGATAATATGGGGTCGAGGCTGCTGCTGCTGCTGCTGCTGGGCCTGAGGCTACAGCTCTCCCTGG
GCATCATCCCAGTTGAGGAGGAGAACCCGGACTTCTGGAACCGCGAGGCAGCCGAGGCCCTGGGTGCCGC
CAAGAAGCTGCAGCCTGCACAGACAGCCGCCAAGAACCTCATCATCTTCCTGGGCGATGGGATGGGGGTG
TCTACGGTGACAGCTGCCAGGATCCTAAAAGGGCAGAAGAAGGACAAACTGGGGCCTGAGATACCCCTGG
CCATGGACCGCTTCCCATATGTGGCTCTGTCCAAGACATACAATGTAGACAAACATGTGCCAGACAGTGG
AGCCACAGCCACGGCCTACCTGTGCGGGGTCAAGGGCAACTTCCAGACCATTGGCTTGAGTGCAGCCGCC
CGCTTTAACCAGTGCAACACGACACGCGGCAACGAGGTCATCTCCGTGATGAATCGGGCCAAGAAAGCAG
GGAAGTCAGTGGGAGTGGTAACCACCACACGAGTGCAGCACGCCTCGCCAGCCGGCACCTACGCCCACAC
GGTGAACCGCAACTGGTACTCGGACGCCGACGTGCCTGCCTCGGCCCGCCAGGAGGGGTGCCAGGACATC
GCTACGCAGCTCATCTCCAACATGGACATTGACGTGATCCTAGGTGGAGGCCGAAAGTACATGTTTCGCA
TGGGAACCCCAGACCCTGAGTACCCAGATGACTACAGCCAAGGTGGGACCAGGCTGGACGGGAAGAATCT
GGTGCAGGAATGGCTGGCGAAGCGCCAGGGTGCCCGGTATGTGTGGAACCGCACTGAGCTCATGCAGGCT
TCCCTGGACCCGTCTGTGACCCATCTCATGGGTCTCTTTGAGCCTGGAGACATGAAATACGAGATCCACC
GAGACTCCACACTGGACCCCTCCCTGATGGAGATGACAGAGGCTGCCCTGCGCCTGCTGAGCAGGAACCC
CCGCGGCTTCTTCCTCTTCGTGGAGGGTGGTCGCATCGACCATGGTCATCATGAAAGCAGGGCTTACCGG
GCACTGACTGAGACGATCATGTTCGACGACGCCATTGAGAGGGCGGGCCAGCTCACCAGCGAGGAGGACA
CGCTGAGCCTCGTCACTGCCGACCACTCCCACGTCTTCTCCTTCGGAGGCTACCCCCTGCGAGGGAGCTC
CATCTTCGGGCTGGCCCCTGGCAAGGCCCGGGACAGGAAGG
Features (pLannotate 1.2.2; 19 found; start..end, strand, type, name):
    711..782     +  CDS            HBB (fragment): HBB_PONPY - Experimental evidence at transcript level: Swiss-Prot protein existence level 2. Involved in oxygen transport from the lung to the various peripheral tissues. From Pongo pygmaeus (Bornean orangutan).
    853..908     +  polyA_signal   β-globin poly(A) signal: rabbit β-globin polyadenylation signal (Gil and Proudfoot, 1987)
   1293..1309    -  protein_bind   lac operator: The lac repressor binds to the lac operator to inhibit transcription in E. coli. This inhibition can be relieved by adding lactose or isopropyl-β-D-thiogalactopyranoside (IPTG). lac repressor encoded by lacI
   1317..1347    -  promoter       lac promoter: promoter for the E. coli lac operon
   1362..1383    -  protein_bind   CAP binding site: CAP binding activates transcription in the presence of cAMP. E. coli catabolite activator protein
   1396..1435    -  CDS            lacI (fragment): lac repressor; lacI; The lac repressor binds to the lac operator to inhibit transcription in E. coli. This inhibition can be relieved by adding lactose or isopropyl-β-D-thiogalactopyranoside (IPTG).
   1442..1464    +  promoter       SV40 promoter (fragment): SV40 enhancer and early promoter
   1488..1623    +  rep_origin     SV40 ori: SV40 origin of replication
   1643..1777    +  polyA_signal   SV40 poly(A) signal: SV40 polyadenylation signal
   1779..1833    -  CDS            lacI (fragment): lac repressor; lacI; The lac repressor binds to the lac operator to inhibit transcription in E. coli. This inhibition can be relieved by adding lactose or isopropyl-β-D-thiogalactopyranoside (IPTG).
   2016..2604    -  rep_origin     ori: high-copy-number ColE1/pMB1/pBR322/pUC origin of replication
   2775..3635    -  CDS            AmpR: β-lactamase; bla; confers resistance to ampicillin, carbenicillin, and related antibiotics
   3636..3740    -  promoter       AmpR promoter: bla
   4610..4626    +  CDS            gag (truncated) (fragment): truncated Moloney murine leukemia virus (MMLV) gag gene lacking the start codon
   4755..4951    +  promoter       SV40 promoter: SV40 early promoter
   4958..4984    +  misc_feature   MCS (fragment): multiple cloning site
   4992..5711    +  CDS            EGFP: the original enhanced GFP (Yang et al., 1996) mammalian codon-optimized
   5849..6311    +  misc_feature   IRES: internal ribosome entry site (IRES) of the encephalomyocarditis virus (EMCV)
   6324..293     +  CDS            SEAP (fragment) (across the origin): secreted alkaline phosphatase from human placenta The natural enzyme has a C-terminal transmembrane sequence that is replaced by a GPI anchor.
