[The description below was written by a language model from this plasmid's Addgene catalogue record and pLannotate feature annotations shown in this document.]
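Description:
Vsx2 mR0-37 +SV40 base prom-GFP-IRES-AP is a mammalian enhancer-reporter plasmid built on the pCAGEN backbone and sequenced at about 7.5 kb. It is maintained in E. coli as a high-copy plasmid through a ColE1/pUC-type origin, with an AmpR (β-lactamase) cassette for ampicillin selection. The backbone also retains lac promoter/operator remnants, an SV40 origin of replication and an SV40 polyadenylation signal. No mammalian selection marker is annotated.

The test element is mR0-37, a synthesized mouse sequence that, judging from the plasmid name and the associated study, is a candidate regulatory module of the Vsx2 super-enhancer active in retinal development. It is not annotated in the feature table. It presumably occupies the unannotated stretch between the AmpR promoter and the SV40 early promoter, although the record does not give its position or length. The tiny MMLV gag match in this region is most likely a spurious hit. Downstream, the SV40 promoter serves as the "base" (minimal) promoter named in the title and drives a bicistronic transcript. This transcript encodes EGFP, followed by an EMCV IRES that allows cap-independent translation of a human placental alkaline phosphatase reading frame. That frame is annotated as a SEAP fragment, and the depositor describes it as a SEAP reporter. A rabbit β-globin polyadenylation signal terminates the transcript. Although the catalogue lists EGFP as a tag, it functions here as a stand-alone reporter rather than as a fusion partner.

Because the basal promoter should give little expression on its own, fluorescence and alkaline phosphatase activity report whether mR0-37 has enhancer activity in the cells that receive the plasmid. The two reporters give both a live fluorescent readout and a histochemical or enzymatic one for the same element.
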