Addgene plasmid #225885: Vsx2 mR0-37 +SV40 base prom-GFP-IRES-AP
Purpose: Enhancer reporter
Depositing lab: Michael Dyer. Depositing organization: St. Jude Children's Research Hospital. Publication: Evolutionary conservation of VSX2 super-enhancer modules in retinal development. Honnell V, Sweeney S, Norrie J, Parks M, Ramirez C, Jannu AJ, Xu B, Teubner B, Lee AY, Bell C, Dyer MA. Development. 2024 Jul 1;151(13):dev202435. doi: 10.1242/dev.202435. Epub 2024 Jul 12. PubMed 38994775.
Backbone
  Vector backbone: pCAGEN
  Backbone manufacturer: Connie Cepko, Addgene plasmid #11160
  Vector type: Mammalian Expression
Growth in bacteria
  Bacterial resistance: Ampicillin, 100 μg/mL
  Growth temperature: 37°C
  Growth strain: DH5alpha
  Copy number: High Copy
Gene/Insert
  Gene/Insert name: mR0-37
  Species: M. musculus (mouse)
  Tag / fusion protein: EGFP (C terminal on backbone)
  Cloning method: Gene Synthesis
Terms and licenses: Academic/Nonprofit Terms; Industry Terms: Not Available to Industry
Depositor comments: Contains SEAP reporter
How to cite: Vsx2 mR0-37 +SV40 base prom-GFP-IRES-AP was a gift from Michael Dyer (Addgene plasmid # 225885 ; http://n2t.net/addgene:225885 ; RRID:Addgene_225885)
